>Addgene plasmid #14653 | pLINK bTat (P#697) | addgene partial sequence | sequence record 156700 | M13-F20 5'-TGTAAAACGACGGCCAGT-3'
TGTGAGTGGGGGAGGCAGGGAAGAAGGGCTCACAGGACAGTCAAACCATGCCCCCTGTTTTTCCTTCTTC
AAGTAGACCTCTATAAGACAACAGAGACAACTAAGGCTGAGTGGCCAGGCGAGGAGAAACCATCTCGCCG
TAAAACATGGAAGGAACACTTCAGGGGAAAGGTGGTATCTCTAAGCAAGAGAACTGAGTGGAGTCAAGGC
TGAGAGATGCAGGATAAGCAAATGGGTAGTGAAAAGACATTCATGAGGACAGCTAAAACAATAAGTAATG
TAAAATACAGCATAGCAAAACTTTAACCTCCAAATCAAGCCTCTACTTGAATCCTTTTCTGAGGGATGAA
TAAGGCATAGGCATCAGGGGCTGTTGCCAATGTGCATTAGCTGTTTGCAGCCTCACCTTCTTTCATGGAG
TTTAAGATATAGTGTATTTTCCCAAGGTTTGAACTAGCTCTTCATTTCTTTATGTTTTAAATGCACTGAC
CTCCCACATTCCCTTTTTAGTAAAATATTCAGAAATAATTTAAATACATCATTGCAATGAAAATAAATGT
TTTTTATTAGGCAGAATCCAGATGCTCAAGGCCCTTCATAATATCCCCCAGTTTAGTAGTTGGACTTAGG
GAACAAAGGAACCTTTAATAGAAATTGGACAGCAAGAAAGCGAGCTTAGTGATACTTGTGGGCCAGGGCA
TTAGCCACACCAGCCACCACTTTCTGATAGGCAGCCTGCACTGGTGGGGTGAATTCGTTATTGATCCATG
TTTGTAAAGCTTCTCTGGCTGTCAGCCTCCCTTCGTTGATCTTCTCCTGAAGCAGTTCTTCGGATCCTCC
TCCC
