>Addgene plasmid #14653 | pLINK bTat (P#697) | addgene partial sequence | sequence record 157183 | EF1a-F 5'-TCAAGCCTCAGACAGTGGTTC-3'
ATTAGCTTGCTTACATTTGCTTCTGACACAACTGTGTTCACTAGCAACCTCAAACAGACACCATGCCGCA
TCACCACCATCATCACGCCATGCCGGAGCAGAAGCTGATATCCGAGGAGGACCTGGCCATGGCGATGCCC
GGACCTTGGGTGGCGATGATAATGTTGCCACAGCCCAAAGAAAGCTTTGGAGGAAAGCCAATTGGCTGGC
TTTTCTGGAACACGTGCAAAGGACCTAGGCGGGACTGTCCACATTGTTGTTGTCCCATATGTAGTTGGCA
TTGTCAGCTTTGCTTTTTGCAGAAAAATCTAGGAGTCAACTATGGACCAGGACCTAGACCGCGCGGAACG
CGGGGAAAGGGGAGGAGGATCCGAAGAACTGCTTCAGGAGAAGATCAACGAAGGGAGGCTGACAGCCAGA
GAAGCTTTACAAACATGGATCAATAACGAATTCACCCCACCAGTGCAGGCTGCCTATCAGAAAGTGGTGG
CTGGTGTGGCTAATGCCCTGGCCCACAAGTATCACTAAGCTCGCTTTCTTGCTGTCCAATTTCTATTAAA
GGTTCCTTTGTTCCCTAAGTCCAACTACTAAACTGGGGGATATTATGAAGGGCCTTGAGCATCTGGATTC
TGCCTAATAAAAAACATTTATTTTCATTGCAATGATGTATTTAAATTATTTCTGAATATTTTACTAAAAA
GGGAATGTGGGAGGTCAGTGCATTTAAAACATAAAGAAATGAAGAGCTAGTTCAAACCTTGGGAAAATAC
ACTATATCTTAAACTCCATGAAAGAAGGTGAGGCTGCAAACAGCTAATGCACATTGG
