[The description below was written by a language model from this plasmid's Addgene catalogue record.]
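Description:
pLINK bTat is a mammalian expression plasmid built on the EF-pLINK2 backbone (about 5.2 kb without insert), which the depositor describes as a modified pEFBOS vector. It is propagated in E. coli as a high-copy plasmid under ampicillin selection. The record does not list the promoter or other regulatory elements explicitly. pEFBOS-family vectors conventionally drive expression from the human EF-1α promoter, and the "EF" in the backbone name is consistent with this, but no feature table is available to confirm it. No mammalian selection marker is recorded.

The insert is a 309 bp fragment encoding the Tat transactivator of bovine immunodeficiency virus (BIV), amino acids 1–103. It was amplified by PCR from the BIV127 provirus and cloned between NcoI and EcoRI sites, both of which remain intact. The coding sequence is placed in frame with an N-terminal Myc epitope tag supplied by the backbone, so the expressed protein can be detected or immunoprecipitated with anti-Myc antibodies. The depositor notes four amino acid differences from the closest reference sequence: R10M, P52L, I61V and S65P.

Tat proteins of lentiviruses activate viral transcription by binding the TAR RNA element at the 5′ end of nascent viral transcripts. The associated publication examines how BIV Tat binding to TAR relates to its recruitment of positive transcription elongation factor b (P-TEFb). The plasmid is therefore suited to expressing tagged BIV Tat in transfected mammalian cells for transactivation assays and for studying its interactions with RNA and with cellular elongation factors.
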