Addgene plasmid #14653: pLINK bTat (P#697)
Depositing lab: Matija Peterlin. Depositing organization: University of California, San Francisco (UCSF). Publication: Binding of Tat to TAR and recruitment of positive transcription elongation factor b occur independently in bovine immunodeficiency virus. Barboric M, Taube R, Nekrep N, Fujinaga K, Peterlin BM. J Virol. 2000 Jul . 74(13):6039-44. 10.1128/JVI.74.13.6039-6044.2000 PubMed 10846086.
Backbone
  Vector backbone: EF-pLINK2
  Backbone size w/o insert (bp): 5200
  Vector type: Mammalian Expression
Growth in bacteria
  Bacterial resistance: Ampicillin, 100 μg/mL
  Growth temperature: 37°C
  Growth strain: DH5alpha
  Copy number: High Copy
Gene/Insert
  Gene/Insert name: bTat
  Species: BIV
  Insert size (bp): 309
  Mutation: Amino acids 1-103
  Tag / fusion protein: myc (N terminal on backbone)
  Cloning method: Restriction Enzyme; 5′ cloning site NcoI (not destroyed); 3′ cloning site EcoRI (not destroyed)
  Sequencing primers: 5′ Myc
Terms and licenses: Academic/Nonprofit Terms; Industry Terms: Not Available to Industry
Depositor comments: bTat was amplified by PCR from BIV127 provirus and the fragment was subcloned into NcoI-EcoRI-cleaved modified pEFBOS in frame with an N-terminal Myc-epitope tag (pbTat). BIV Tat contains R10M, P52L, I61V and S65P compared to closest reference sequence (AAA42775.1).
How to cite: pLINK bTat (P#697) was a gift from Matija Peterlin (Addgene plasmid # 14653 ; http://n2t.net/addgene:14653 ; RRID:Addgene_14653)
